>Addgene plasmid #114099 | pAAV-hSyn-LMO3 (sbGLuc-VChR1-EYFP) | addgene full sequence | sequence record 252568 | Addgene NGS Result
ATGTCCTGCAGGCAGCTGCGCGCTCGCTCGCTCACTGAGGCCGCCCGGGCGTCGGGCGACCTTTGGTCGC
CCGGCCTCAGTGAGCGAGCGAGCGCGCAGAGAGGGAGTGGCCAACTCCATCACTAGGGGTTCCTGCGGCC
GCACGCGTGTGTCTAGACTGCAGAGGGCCCTGCGTATGAGTGCAAGTGGGTTTTAGGACCAGGATGAGGC
GGGGTGGGGGTGCCTACCTGACGACCGACCCCGACCCACTGGACAAGCACCCAACCCCCATTCCCCAAAT
TGCGCATCCCCTATCAGAGAGGGGGAGGGGAAACAGGATGCGGCGAGGCGCGTGCGCACTGCCAGCTTCA
GCACCGCGGACAGTGCCTTCGCCCCCGCCTGGCGGCGCGCGCCACCGCCGCCTCAGCACTGAAGGCGCGC
TGACGTCACTCGCCGGTCCCCCGCAAACTCCCCTTCCCGGCCACCTTGGTCGCGTCCGCGCCGCCGCCGG
CCCAGCCGGACCGCACCACGCGAGGCGCGAGATAGGGGGGCACGGGCGCGACCATCTGCGCTGCGGCGCC
GGCGACTCAGCGCTGCCTCAGTCTGCGGTGGGCAGCGGAGGAGTCGTGTCGTGCCTGAGAGCGCAGTCGA
GAAGGTACCGGATCCTCTAGAGTCGAGCTCACCGGTGGCGCGCCACCGGTAAGCTTGCCACCATGGGAGT
CAAAGTTCTGTTTGCCCTGATCTGCATCGCTGTGGCCGAGGCCAAGCCCACCGAGAACAACGAAGACTTC
AACATCGTGGCCGTGGCCAGCAACTTCGCGACCACGGATCTCGATGCTGACCGCGGGAAGTTGCCCGGCA
AGAAGCTGCCGCTGGAGGTGCTCAAAGAGCTGGAAGCCAATGCCCGGAAAGCTGGCTGCACCAGGGGCTG
TCTGATCTGCCTGTCCCACATCAAGTGCACGCCCAAGATGAAGAAGTTCATCCCAGGACGCTGCCACACC
TACGAAGGCGACAAAGAGTCCGCACAGGGCGGCATAGGCGAGGCGATCGTCGACATTCCTGAGATTCCTG
GGTTCAAGGACTTGGAGCCCCTGGAGCAGTTCATCGCACAGGTCGATCTGTGTGTGGACTGCACAACTGG
CTGCCTCAAAGGGCTTGCCAACGTGCAGTGTTCTGACCTGCTCAAGAAGTGGCTGCCGCAACGCTGTGCG
ACCTTTGCCAGCAAGATCCAGGGCCAGGTGGACAAGATCAAGGGGGCCGGTGGTGACGGCGACCCACTAG
TCCAGTGTGGTGGAATTGCCGGATCCGCCACCATGGATTACCCTGTTGCTAGAAGCCTCATAGTTCGCTA
CCCAACCGACCTCGGAAACGGCACCGTCTGCATGCCAAGAGGACAGTGTTACTGTGAAGGTTGGCTTCGG
AGTCGCGGCACTTCCATTGAAAAGACAATAGCAATTACTCTTCAGTGGGTAGTCTTTGCTTTGTCAGTGG
CTTGCCTGGGGTGGTATGCGTATCAAGCGTGGCGAGCTACCTGCGGATGGGAGGAGGTTTACGTAGCCTT
GATAGAAATGATGAAAAGCATCATCGAGGCCTTCCACGAGTTCGACAGCCCTGCAACACTGTGGCTGTCT
TCAGGGAACGGCGTAGTTTGGATGCGGTATGGCGAATGGCTCCTCACCTGCCCGGTCCTTCTGATCCATC
TGAGCAACCTCACAGGCCTGAAGGACGATTATAGCAAAAGGACTATGGGCCTGTTGGTTTCTGATGTGGG
ATGCATCGTGTGGGGCGCAACCAGCGCCATGTGTACGGGGTGGACGAAGATCCTGTTCTTCCTCATCTCA
TTGAGCTATGGTATGTATACCTATTTTCATGCTGCTAAAGTTTATATCGAAGCATTCCACACAGTTCCAA
AAGGGATTTGTCGAGAACTGGTCCGAGTGATGGCCTGGACATTCTTTGTGGCTTGGGGAATGTTTCCAGT
CCTGTTTCTGCTGGGCACGGAAGGATTCGGTCATATCAGCCCTTATGGATCTGCCATTGGGCACTCCATC
CTCGACCTGATTGCAAAGAACATGTGGGGTGTGCTGGGGAATTACCTGCGCGTCAAAATCCACGAGCACA
TCCTGTTGTATGGCGACATCAGAAAGAAGCAGAAAATTACGATCGCCGGCCAAGAGATGGAGGTTGAGAC
ACTGGTGGCTGAAGAGGAGGACGCGGCCGCCAAGAGCAGGATCACCAGCGAGGGCGAGTACATCCCCCTG
GACCAGATCGACATCAACGTGGTGAGCAAGGGCGAGGAGCTGTTCACCGGGGTGGTGCCCATCCTGGTCG
AGCTGGACGGCGACGTAAACGGCCACAAGTTCAGCGTGTCCGGCGAGGGCGAGGGCGATGCCACCTACGG
CAAGCTGACCCTGAAGTTCATCTGCACCACCGGCAAGCTGCCCGTGCCCTGGCCCACCCTCGTGACCACC
TTCGGCTACGGCCTGCAGTGCTTCGCCCGCTACCCCGACCACATGAAGCAGCACGACTTCTTCAAGTCCG
CCATGCCCGAAGGCTACGTCCAGGAGCGCACCATCTTCTTCAAGGACGACGGCAACTACAAGACCCGCGC
CGAGGTGAAGTTCGAGGGCGACACCCTGGTGAACCGCATCGAGCTGAAGGGCATCGACTTCAAGGAGGAC
GGCAACATCCTGGGGCACAAGCTGGAGTACAACTACAACAGCCACAACGTCTATATCATGGCCGACAAGC
AGAAGAACGGCATCAAGGTGAACTTCAAGATCCGCCACAACATCGAGGACGGCAGCGTGCAGCTCGCCGA
CCACTACCAGCAGAACACCCCCATCGGCGACGGCCCCGTGCTGCTGCCCGACAACCACTACCTGAGCTAC
CAGTCCGCCCTGAGCAAAGACCCCAACGAGAAGCGCGATCACATGGTCCTGCTGGAGTTCGTGACCGCCG
CCGGGATCACTCTCGGCATGGACGAGCTGTACAAGTTCTGCTACGAGAACGAGGTGTAATGAGCTAGCCA
ATTGCCGGTCATCATCACCATCACCATTGAGTTTAATTCGATATCAAGCTTATCGATAATCAACCTCTGG
ATTACAAAATTTGTGAAAGATTGACTGGTATTCTTAACTATGTTGCTCCTTTTACGCTATGTGGATACGC
TGCTTTAATGCCTTTGTATCATGCTATTGCTTCCCGTATGGCTTTCATTTTCTCCTCCTTGTATAAATCC
TGGTTGCTGTCTCTTTATGAGGAGTTGTGGCCCGTTGTCAGGCAACGTGGCGTGGTGTGCACTGTGTTTG
CTGACGCAACCCCCACTGGTTGGGGCATTGCCACCACCTGTCAGCTCCTTTCCGGGACTTTCGCTTTCCC
CCTCCCTATTGCCACGGCGGAACTCATCGCCGCCTGCCTTGCCCGCTGCTGGACAGGGGCTCGGCTGTTG
GGCACTGACAATTCCGTGGTGTTGTCGGGGAAATCATCGTCCTTTCCTTGGCTGCTCGCCTATGTTGCCA
CCTGGATTCTGCGCGGGACGTCCTTCTGCTACGTCCCTTCGGCCCTCAATCCAGCGGACCTTCCTTCCCG
CGGCCTGCTGCCGGCTCTGCGGCCTCTTCCGCGTCTTCGCCTTCGCCCTCAGACGAGTCGGATCTCCCTT
TGGGCCGCCTCCCCGCATCGATACCGAGCGCTGCTCGAGAGATCTACGGGTGGCATCCCTGTGACCCCTC
CCCAGTGCCTCTCCTGGCCCTGGAAGTTGCCACTCCAGTGCCCACCAGCCTTGTCCTAATAAAATTAAGT
TGCATCATTTTGTCTGACTAGGTGTCCTTCTATAATATTATGGGGTGGAGGGGGGTGGTATGGAGCAAGG
GGCAAGTTGGGAAGACAACCTGTAGGGCCTGCGGGGTCTATTGGGAACCAAGCTGGAGTGCAGTGGCACA
ATCTTGGCTCACTGCAATCTCCGCCTCCTGGGTTCAAGCGATTCTCCTGCCTCAGCCTCCCGAGTTGTTG
GGATTCCAGGCATGCATGACCAGGCTCAGCTAATTTTTGTTTTTTTGGTAGAGACGGGGTTTCACCATAT
TGGCCAGGCTGGTCTCCAACTCCTAATCTCAGGTGATCTACCCACCTTGGCCTCCCAAATTGCTGGGATT
ACAGGCGTGAACCACTGCTCCCTTCCCTGTCCTTCTGATTTTGTAGGTAACCACGTGCGGACCGAGCGGC
CGCAGGAACCCCTAGTGATGGAGTTGGCCACTCCCTCTCTGCGCGCTCGCTCGCTCACTGAGGCCGGGCG
ACCAAAGGTCGCCCGACGCCCGGGCTTTGCCCGGGCGGCCTCAGTGAGCGAGCGAGCGCGCAGCTGCCTG
CAGGGGCGCCTGATGCGGTATTTTCTCCTTACGCATCTGTGCGGTATTTCACACCGCATA
[95 nt withheld, positions 4401-4495]
T
[46 nt withheld, positions 4497-4542]
C
[141 nt withheld, positions 4544-4684]
CCTTTGACGTTGGAGTCCACGTTCTTT
[37 nt withheld, positions 4712-4748]
ACTCTATCTCGGGCTATTCTTTTGATTTATAAGGGATTTTGCCGATTTCGGTCTATTGGTTAAAAAATGA
GCTGATTTAACAAAAATTTAACGCGAATTTTAACAAAATATTAACGTTTACAATTTTATGGTGCACTCTC
AGTACAATCTGCTCTGATGCCGCATAGTTAAGCCAGCCCCGACACCCGCCAACACCCGCTGACGCGCCCT
GACGGGCTTGTCTGCTCCCGGCATCCGCTTACAGACAAGCTGTGACCGTCTCCGGGAGCTGCATGTGTCA
GAGGTTTTCACCGTCATCACCGAAACGCGCGAGACGAAAGGGCCTCGTGATACGCCTATTTTTATAGGTT
AATGTCATGATAATAATGGTTTCTTAGACGTCAGGTGGCACTTTTCGGGGAAATGTGCGCGGAACCCCTA
TTTGTTTATTTTTCTAAATACATTCAAATATGTATCCGCTCATGAGACAATAACCCTGATAAATGCTTCA
ATAATATTGAAAAAGGAAGAGTATGAGTATTCAACATTTCCGTGTCGCCCTTATTCCCTTTTTTGCGGCA
TTTTGCCTTCCTGTTTTTGCTCACCCAGAAACGCTGGTGAAAGTAAAAGATGCTGAAGATCAGTTGGGTG
CACGAGTGGGTTACATCGAACTGGATCTCAACAGCGGTAAGATCCTTGAGAGTTTTCGCCCCGAAGAACG
TTTTCCAATGATGAGCACTTTTAAAGTTCTGCTATGTGGCGCGGTATTATCCCGTATTGACGCCGGGCAA
GAGCAACTCGGTCGCCGCATACACTATTCTCAGAATGACTTGGTTGAGTACTCACCAGTCACAGAAAAGC
ATCTTACGGATGGCATGACAGTAAGAGAATTATGCAGTGCTGCCATAACCATGAGTGATAACACTGCGGC
CAACTTACTTCTGACAACGATCGGAGGACCGAAGGAGCTAACCGCTTTTTTGCACAACATGGGGGATCAT
GTAACTCGCCTTGATCGTTGGGAACCGGAGCTGAATGAAGCCATACCAAACGACGAGCGTGACACCACGA
TGCCTGTAGCAATGGCAACAACGTTGCGCAAACTATTAACTGGCGAACTACTTACTCTAGCTTCCCGGCA
ACAATTAATAGACTGGATGGAGGCGGATAAAGTTGCAGGACCACTTCTGCGCTCGGCCCTTCCGGCTGGC
TGGTTTATTGCTGATAAATCTGGAGCCGGTGAGCGTGGGTCTCGCGGTATCATTGCAGCACTGGGGCCAG
ATGGTAAGCCCTCCCGTATCGTAGTTATCTACACGACGGGGAGTCAGGCAACTATGGATGAACGAAATAG
ACAGATCGCTGAGATAGGTGCCTCACTGATTAAGCATTGGTAACTGTCAGACCAAGTTTACTCATATATA
CTTTAGATTGATTTAAAACTTCATTTTTAATTTAAAAGGATCTAGGTGAAGATCCTTTTTGATAATCTCA
TGACCAAAATCCCTTAACGTGAGTTTTCGTTCCACTGAGCGTCAGACCCCGTAGAAAAGATCAAAGGATC
TTCTTGAGATCCTTTTTTTCTGCGCGTAATCTGCTGCTTGCAAACAAAAAAACCACCGCTACCAGCGGTG
GTTTGTTTGCCGGATCAAGAGCTACCAACTCTTTTTCCGAAGGTAACTGGCTTCAGCAGAGCGCAGATAC
CAAATACTGTTCTTCTAGTGTAGCCGTAGTTAGGCCACCACTTCAAGAACTCTGTAGCACCGCCTACATA
CCTCGCTCTGCTAATCCTGTTACCAGTGGCTGCTGCCAGTGGCGATAAGTCGTGTCTTACCGGGTTGGAC
TCAAGACGATAGTTACCGGATAAGGCGCAGCGGTCGGGCTGAACGGGGGGTTCGTGCACACAGCCCAGCT
TGGAGCGAACGACCTACACCGAACTGAGATACCTACAGCGTGAGCTATGAGAAAGCGCCACGCTTCCCGA
AGGGAGAAAGGCGGACAGGTATCCGGTAAGCGGCAGGGTCGGAACAGGAGAGCGCACGAGGGAGCTTCCA
GGGGGAAACGCCTGGTATCTTTATAGTCCTGTCGGGTTTCGCCACCTCTGACTTGAGCGTCGATTTTTGT
GATGCTCGTCAGGGGGGCGGAGCCTATGGAAAAACGCCAGCAACGCGGCCTTTTTACGGTTCCTGGCCTT
TTGCTGGCCTTTTGCTCAC
Features (pLannotate 1.2.2; 18 found; start..end, strand, type, name):
     16..43      +  repeat_region  AAV2 ITR (fragment): inverted terminal repeat of adeno-associated virus serotype 2 inverted
     72..99      +  repeat_region  AAV2 ITR (fragment): inverted terminal repeat of adeno-associated virus serotype 2 inverted
    179..626     +  promoter       hSyn promoter: human synapsin I promoter; confers neuron-specific expression (Kügler et al., 2003)
    640..656     +  misc_feature   MCS (fragment): pUC18/19 multiple cloning site
    693..1247    +  CDS            hGLuc: secreted Gaussia luciferase human codon-optimized
   2202..2261    +  CDS            KCNJ2 (fragment): KCNJ2_HUMAN - Also known as IRK1. Experimental evidence at protein level: Swiss-Prot protein existence level 1. Probably participates in establishing action potential waveform and excitability of neuronal and muscle tissues. Inward rectifier potassium channels are characterized by a greater tendency to allow potassium to flow into the cell rather than out of it. Their voltage dependence is regulated by the concentration of extracellular potassium; as external potassium is raised, the voltage range of the channel opening shifts to more positive voltages. The inward rectification is mainly due t
   2260..2976    +  CDS            EYFP: enhanced YFP mammalian codon-optimized
   3045..3068    +  misc_feature   MCS (fragment): pBluescript multiple cloning site
   3068..3656    +  misc_feature   WPRE: woodchuck hepatitis virus posttranscriptional regulatory element
   3688..4164    +  polyA_signal   hGH poly(A) signal: human growth hormone polyadenylation signal
   4204..4344    +  repeat_region  AAV2 ITR: inverted terminal repeat of adeno-associated virus serotype 2 inverted
   4349..4400    -  misc_feature   bom (fragment): basis of mobility region from pBR322
   4419..4874    +  rep_origin     f1 ori (sequence partly withheld): f1 bacteriophage origin of replication; arrow indicates direction of (+) strand synthesis
   4875..4924    -  misc_feature   bom (fragment): basis of mobility region from pBR322
   5026..5061    -  CDS            rop (fragment): Rop protein, which maintains plasmids at low copy number; rop
   5156..5260    +  promoter       AmpR promoter: bla
   5261..6121    +  CDS            AmpR: β-lactamase; bla; confers resistance to ampicillin, carbenicillin, and related antibiotics
   6292..6880    +  rep_origin     ori: high-copy-number ColE1/pMB1/pBR322/pUC origin of replication
