[The description below was written by a language model from this plasmid's Addgene catalogue record and pLannotate feature annotations shown in this document.]
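Description:
pAAV-hSyn-LMO3 (sbGLuc-VChR1-EYFP) is an adeno-associated virus transfer plasmid of about 6.9 kb, built on a pAAV backbone for mammalian, neuron-directed expression. In bacteria it is maintained through a ColE1/pUC-type origin and selected with ampicillin via the β-lactamase gene. An f1 phage origin is also present. The catalogue lists it as low copy and names a recombination-deficient growth strain, which is consistent with the repeat-rich ITRs. The expression cassette lies between AAV2 inverted terminal repeats, the cis elements needed for replication and packaging of the genome into AAV particles. The 3′ ITR is annotated in full, whereas only short fragments of the 5′ ITR were detected in the sequenced record.

The payload is luminopsin 3 (LMO3), a synthetic single-chain fusion driven by the human synapsin I promoter, which restricts expression to neurons. The annotated reading frame begins with a human codon-optimized Gaussia luciferase, which the record identifies as the "slow burn" variant. An unannotated stretch follows that, by position and by the catalogue description, should correspond to Volvox channelrhodopsin-1. Next comes a short fragment of KCNJ2 (Kir2.1), probably a membrane-trafficking signal of the kind often added to opsins, although the record does not state its role. EYFP sits at the C-terminus as a fluorescent marker of expression and localization. A WPRE downstream enhances transcript stability and expression, and the human growth hormone polyadenylation signal terminates the message.

The construct is intended for bioluminescent optogenetics. Light emitted by the tethered luciferase when its substrate is supplied can activate the adjacent channelrhodopsin, while the opsin remains responsive to external light. The same molecule therefore allows both chemogenetic-style and conventional optogenetic control of neurons.
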