Addgene plasmid #114099: pAAV-hSyn-LMO3 (sbGLuc-VChR1-EYFP)
Purpose: fusion protein of Gaussia luciferase variant slow burn, Volvox channelrhodopsin-1, and enhanced yellow fluorescent protein for bioluminescent optogenetics
Depositing lab: Ute Hochgeschwender. Depositing organization: Central Michigan University. Publication: Luminopsins integrate opto- and chemogenetics by using physical and biological light sources for opsin activation. Berglund K, Clissold K, Li HE, Wen L, Park SY, Gleixner J, Klein ME, Lu D, Barter JW, Rossi MA, Augustine GJ, Yin HH, Hochgeschwender U. Proc Natl Acad Sci U S A. 2016 Jan 19;113(3):E358-67. doi: 10.1073/pnas.1510899113. Epub 2016 Jan 5. PubMed 26733686.
Backbone
  Vector backbone: pAAV
  Backbone size w/o insert (bp): 4604
  Total vector size (bp): 6952
  Vector type: Mammalian Expression, AAV
Growth in bacteria
  Bacterial resistance: Ampicillin, 100 μg/mL
  Growth temperature: 37°C
  Growth strain: NEB Stable
  Copy number: Low Copy
Gene/Insert 1
  Gene/Insert name: Gaussia luciferase, slow burn; Volvox Channelrhodopsin 1; EYFP (alt names: sbGLuc-VChR1-EYFP; LMO3)
  Species: Synthetic
  Promoter: hSyn
  Cloning method: Restriction Enzyme; 5′ cloning site SacI (not destroyed); 3′ cloning site NheI (not destroyed)
  Sequencing primers: 5′ ACTGAAGGCGCGCTGACGTCACT; 3′ CATAGCGTAAAAGGAGCAACA
Gene/Insert 2
  Gene/Insert name: Volvox Channelrhodopsin 1 (alt name: VChR1)
Gene/Insert 3
  Gene/Insert name: Enhanced Yellow Fluorescent Protein (alt name: EYFP)
Terms and licenses: Academic/Nonprofit Terms; Industry Terms: Not Available to Industry
How to cite: pAAV-hSyn-LMO3 (sbGLuc-VChR1-EYFP) was a gift from Ute Hochgeschwender (Addgene plasmid # 114099 ; http://n2t.net/addgene:114099 ; RRID:Addgene_114099)
